Addgene plasmid #193391: pNC-Cam2304-MCS35S
Purpose: (Empty Backbone) Nimble cloning-compatible vector for plant ectopic expression
Depositing lab: Pu Yan. Depositing organization: Chinese Academy of Tropical Agricultural Sciences. Publication: A Nimble Cloning-compatible vector system for high-throughput gene functional analysis in plants. Yan P, Tuo D, Shen W, Deng H, Zhou P, Gao X. Plant Commun. 2023 Mar 13;4(2):100471. doi: 10.1016/j.xplc.2022.100471. Epub 2022 Nov 9. PubMed 36352791.
Backbone
  Vector backbone: pCambia2304
  Vector type: Plant Expression
Growth in bacteria
  Bacterial resistance: Kanamycin, 50 μg/mL
  Growth temperature: 37°C
  Growth strain: ccdB Survival
  Copy number: High Copy
Gene/Insert
  Gene/Insert name: None
Terms and licenses: Academic/Nonprofit Terms; Industry Terms: Not Available to Industry
Depositor comments: P35S-NC frame-Tnos
How to cite: pNC-Cam2304-MCS35S was a gift from Pu Yan (Addgene plasmid # 193391 ; http://n2t.net/addgene:193391 ; RRID:Addgene_193391)
