[The description below was written by a language model from this plasmid's Addgene catalogue record and pLannotate feature annotations shown in this document.]
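Description:
pNC-Cam2304-MCS35S is an empty binary T-DNA vector for plant ectopic expression, built on the pCambia2304 backbone and adapted for Nimble Cloning. It has the usual pCAMBIA dual-host architecture. A high-copy ColE1/pMB1-type origin with the pBR322 bom site supports replication in E. coli, while the pVS1 oriV, RepA and StaA functions provide replication and stable maintenance in Agrobacterium. A backbone aminoglycoside phosphotransferase gene (aphA-3) confers bacterial kanamycin resistance. Because the cloning site carries the ccdB toxin gene, the empty vector is propagated in a ccdB-tolerant strain.

Between the nopaline-type left and right T-DNA border repeats, the feature table shows three plant-oriented units. The cloning cassette, which the depositor summarises as P35S-NC frame-Tnos, consists of a CaMV 35S promoter and a NOS terminator flanking a stuffer with ccdB driven by the bacterial cat promoter. Replacing this stuffer with a gene of interest removes the toxin, giving counter-selection against uncut or non-recombinant vector in ordinary E. coli strains and placing the insert under constitutive 35S control. The specific adapter sequences of the NC frame are not annotated in the table.

A second 35S promoter drives an mgfp5–GUS fusion with a short His tag and NOS terminator, the visual and histochemical reporter inherited from pCambia2304 that allows transformed tissue to be tracked. Plant selection comes from nptII (annotated as a near full-length fragment) under an enhanced, duplicated-enhancer 35S promoter with the CaMV poly(A) signal, giving kanamycin resistance. Remnants of the lac promoter/operator, lacZα and pUC multiple cloning site also remain. The vector is intended for high-throughput cloning and Agrobacterium-mediated overexpression in gene function studies.
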