Features (pLannotate 1.2.2; 28 found; start..end, strand, type, name):
      9..261     -  terminator     NOS terminator: nopaline synthase terminator and poly(A) signal
    337..639     -  CDS            ccdB: CCDB_ECOLI - Also known as G, letB, letD. Experimental evidence at protein level: Swiss-Prot protein existence level 1. Toxic component of a type II toxin-antitoxin (TA) system, functioning in plasmid maintainence. Responsible for the post- segregational killing (PSK) of plasmid-free cells, also referred to as a plasmid addiction system. Half-life of over 2 hours. Cell killing by CcdB is accompanied by filamentation, defects in chromosome and plasmid segregation, defects in cell division, formation of anucleate cells, decreased DNA synthesis and plasmid loss. Interferes with the activity of DN
    670..772     -  promoter       cat promoter: promoter of the E. coli cat gene encoding chloramphenicol acetyltransferase
    972..1313    -  promoter       CaMV 35S promoter: strong constitutive promoter from cauliflower mosaic virus
   1804..1824    +  misc_feature   MCS (fragment): pUC18/19 multiple cloning site
   1827..1981    +  CDS            lacZα (fragment): LacZα fragment of β-galactosidase; lacZ fragment
   2221..2562    +  promoter       CaMV 35S promoter: strong constitutive promoter from cauliflower mosaic virus
   2598..3308    +  CDS            mgfp5: GFP with folding enhancement mutations; mgfp5; suitable for expression in plants due to removal of a cryptic intron
   3315..5120    +  CDS            GUS: β-glucuronidase; uidA (or gusA) from E. coli
   5126..5144    +  CDS            9xHis (fragment): 9xHis affinity tag
   5176..5428    +  terminator     NOS terminator: nopaline synthase terminator and poly(A) signal
   5450..5474    +  misc_feature   RB T-DNA repeat: right border repeat from nopaline C58 T-DNA
   5814..6215    +  CDS            Y4CG_SINFN (fragment): Protein inferred from homology: Swiss-Prot protein existence level 3. From Sinorhizobium fredii (strain NBRC 101917 / NGR234).
   6775..7404    +  CDS            pVS1 StaA: stability protein from the Pseudomonas plasmid pVS1 (Heeb et al., 2000)
   7833..8906    +  CDS            pVS1 RepA: replication protein from the Pseudomonas plasmid pVS1 (Heeb et al., 2000)
   8972..9166    +  rep_origin     pVS1 oriV: origin of replication for the Pseudomonas plasmid pVS1 (Heeb et al., 2000)
   9369..9408    +  CDS            rop (fragment): Rop protein, which maintains plasmids at low copy number; rop
   9510..9650    +  misc_feature   bom: basis of mobility region from pBR322
   9836..10424   -  rep_origin     ori: high-copy-number ColE1/pMB1/pBR322/pUC origin of replication
  10511..11305   -  CDS            KanR: aminoglycoside phosphotransferase; aphA-3; confers resistance to kanamycin
  11730..11754   +  misc_feature   LB T-DNA repeat: left border repeat from nopaline C58 T-DNA
  11832..12006   -  polyA_signal   CaMV poly(A) signal: cauliflower mosaic virus polyadenylation signal
  12063..12855   -  CDS            NeoR/KanR (fragment): aminoglycoside phosphotransferase from Tn5; aph(3')-II (or nptII); confers resistance to neomycin, kanamycin, and G418 (Geneticin®)
  12923..13599   -  promoter       CaMV 35S promoter (enhanced): cauliflower mosaic virus 35S promoter with a duplicated enhancer region
  13689..13777   +  CDS            lacI (fragment): lac repressor; lacI; The lac repressor binds to the lac operator to inhibit transcription in E. coli. This inhibition can be relieved by adding lactose or isopropyl-β-D-thiogalactopyranoside (IPTG).
  13790..13811   +  protein_bind   CAP binding site: CAP binding activates transcription in the presence of cAMP. E. coli catabolite activator protein
  13826..13856   +  promoter       lac promoter: promoter for the E. coli lac operon
  13860..13882   +  protein_bind   lac operator (fragment): The lac repressor binds to the lac operator to inhibit transcription in E. coli. This inhibition can be relieved by adding lactose or isopropyl-β-D-thiogalactopyranoside (IPTG). lac repressor encoded by lacI
>Addgene plasmid #193391 | pNC-Cam2304-MCS35S | addgene full sequence | sequence record 379570 | Addgene NGS Result
GAATTCCCGATCTAGTAACATAGATGACACCGCGCGCGATAATTTATCCTAGTTTGCGCGCTATATTTTG
TTTTCTATCGCGTATTAAATGTATAATTGCGGGACTCTAATCATAAAAACCCATCTCATAAATAACGTCA
TGCATTACATGTTAATTATTACATGCTTAACGTAATTCAACAGAAATTATATGATAATCATCGCAAGACC
GGCAACAGGATTCAATCTTAAGAAACTTTATTGCCAAATGTTTGAACGATCGGGGAAATTCGAGCTCGGT
CTCAGCAGACCACAAGTGGCCAGACTGGCCCTGTGTATAAGGGAGCCTGACATTTATATTCCCCAGAACA
TCAGGTTAATGGCGTTTTTGATGTCATTTTCGCGGTGGCTGAGATCAGCCACTTCTTCCCCGATAACGGA
TACCGGCACACTGGCCATATCGGTGGTCATCATGCGCCAGCTTTCATCCCCGATATGCACCACCGGGTAA
AGTTCACGGGAGACTTTATCTGACAGCAGACGTGCACTGGCCAGGGGGATCACCATCCGTCGCCCAGGCG
TGTCAATAATATCACTCTGTACATCCACAAACAGACGATAACGGCTCTCTCTTTTATAGGTGTAAACCTT
AAACTGCATTTCACCAGTCCCTGTTCTCGTCAGCAAAAGTTTAGCTTCCTTAGCTCCTGAAAATCTCGAT
AACTCAAAAAATACGCCCGGTAGTGATCTTATTTCATTATGGTGAAAGTTGGAACCTCTTACGTGCCGAT
CAACGTCTCATTTTCGCCAAAAGTTGGCCCAGGGCTTCCCGGTATCAACAGGGACACCAGGATTTATTTA
TTCTGCGAAGTGATCTTCCGTCACAGGTATTTATTCGGCGCAAAGTGCGTCGGGTGATGCTGCCAACTTA
GTCGAGAATGGCCGACGAGGCCAGGACTGGACAGAGACCACTCTCTAGAGTCCCCCGTGTTCTCTCCAAA
TGAAATGAACTTCCTTATATAGAGGAAGGGTCTTGCGAAGGATAGTGGGATTGTGCGTCATCCCTTACGT
CAGTGGAGATATCACATCAATCCACTTGCTTTGAAGACGTGGTTGGAACGTCTTCTTTTTCCACGATGCT
CCTCGTGGGTGGGGGTCCATCTTTGGGACCACTGTCGGCAGAGGCATCTTCAACGATGGCCTTTCCTTTA
TCGCAATGATGGCATTTGTAGGAGCCACCTTCCTTTTCCACTATCTTCACAATAAAGTGACAGATAGCTG
GGCAATGGAATCCGAGGAGGTTTCCGGATATTACCCTTTGTTGAAAAGTCTCAATTGCCCTTTGGTCTTC
TGAGACTGTATCTTTGATATTTTTGGAGTAGACAAGTGTGTCGTGCTCCACCATGTTGACGAAGATTTTC
TTCTTGTCATTGAGTCGTAAGAGACTCTGTATGAACTGTTCGCCAGTCTTTACGGCGAGTTCTGTTAGGT
CCTCTATTTGAATCTTTGACTCCATGGCCTTTGATTCAGTGGGAACTACCTTTTTAGAGACTCCAATCTC
TATTACTTGCCTTGGTTTGTGAAGCAAGCCTTGAATCGTCCATACTGGAATAGTACTTCTGATCTTGAGA
AATATATCTTTCTCTGTGTTCTTGATGCAGTTAGTCCTGAATCTTTTGACTGCATCTTTAACCTTCTTGG
GAAGGTATTTGATTTCCTGGAGATTATTGCTCGGGTAGATCGTCTTGATGAGACCTGCTGCGTAAGCCTC
TCTAACCATCTGTGGGTTAGCATTCTTTCTGAAATTGAAAAGGCTAATCTGGGGACCTGCAGGCATGCAA
GCTTGGCACTGGCCGTCGTTTTACAACGTCGTGACTGGGAAAACCCTGGCGTTACCCAACTTAATCGCCT
TGCAGCACATCCCCCTTTCGCCAGCTGGCGTAATAGCGAAGAGGCCCGCACCGATCGCCCTTCCCAACAG
TTGCGCAGCCTGAATGGCGAATGCTAGAGCAGCTTGAGCTTGGATCAGATTGTCGTTTCCCGCCTTCAGT
TTAGCTTCATGGAGTCAAAGATTCAAATAGAGGACCTAACAGAACTCGCCGTAAAGACTGGCGAACAGTT
CATACAGAGTCTCTTACGACTCAATGACAAGAAGAAAATCTTCGTCAACATGGTGGAGCACGACACACTT
GTCTACTCCAAAAATATCAAAGATACAGTCTCAGAAGACCAAAGGGCAATTGAGACTTTTCAACAAAGGG
TAATATCCGGAAACCTCCTCGGATTCCATTGCCCAGCTATCTGTCACTTTATTGTGAAGATAGTGGAAAA
GGAAGGTGGCTCCTACAAATGCCATCATTGCGATAAAGGAAAGGCCATCGTTGAAGATGCCTCTGCCGAC
AGTGGTCCCAAAGATGGACCCCCACCCACGAGGAGCATCGTGGAAAAAGAAGACGTTCCAACCACGTCTT
CAAAGCAAGTGGATTGATGTGATATCTCCACTGACGTAAGGGATGACGCACAATCCCACTATCCTTCGCA
AGACCCTTCCTCTATATAAGGAAGTTCATTTCATTTGGAGAGAACACGGGGGACTCTTGACCATGGTAGA
TCTGACTAGTAAAGGAGAAGAACTTTTCACTGGAGTTGTCCCAATTCTTGTTGAATTAGATGGTGATGTT
AATGGGCACAAATTTTCTGTCAGTGGAGAGGGTGAAGGTGATGCAACATACGGAAAACTTACCCTTAAAT
TTATTTGCACTACTGGAAAACTACCTGTTCCGTGGCCAACACTTGTCACTACTTTCTCTTATGGTGTTCA
ATGCTTTTCAAGATACCCAGATCATATGAAGCGGCACGACTTCTTCAAGAGCGCCATGCCTGAGGGATAC
GTGCAGGAGAGGACCATCTTCTTCAAGGACGACGGGAACTACAAGACACGTGCTGAAGTCAAGTTTGAGG
GAGACACCCTCGTCAACAGGATCGAGCTTAAGGGAATCGATTTCAAGGAGGACGGAAACATCCTCGGCCA
CAAGTTGGAATACAACTACAACTCCCACAACGTATACATCATGGCCGACAAGCAAAAGAACGGCATCAAA
GCCAACTTCAAGACCCGCCACAACATCGAAGACGGCGGCGTGCAACTCGCTGATCATTATCAACAAAATA
CTCCAATTGGCGATGGCCCTGTCCTTTTACCAGACAACCATTACCTGTCCACACAATCTGCCCTTTCGAA
AGATCCCAACGAAAAGAGAGACCACATGGTCCTTCTTGAGTTTGTAACAGCTGCTGGGATTACACATGGC
ATGGATGAACTATACAAAGCTAGTTTACGTCCTGTAGAAACCCCAACCCGTGAAATCAAAAAACTCGACG
GCCTGTGGGCATTCAGTCTGGATCGCGAAAACTGTGGAATTGATCAGCGTTGGTGGGAAAGCGCGTTACA
AGAAAGCCGGGCAATTGCTGTGCCAGGCAGTTTTAACGATCAGTTCGCCGATGCAGATATTCGTAATTAT
GCGGGCAACGTCTGGTATCAGCGCGAAGTCTTTATACCGAAAGGTTGGGCAGGCCAGCGTATCGTGCTGC
GTTTCGATGCGGTCACTCATTACGGCAAAGTGTGGGTCAATAATCAGGAAGTGATGGAGCATCAGGGCGG
CTATACGCCATTTGAAGCCGATGTCACGCCGTATGTTATTGCCGGGAAAAGTGTACGTATCACCGTTTGT
GTGAACAACGAACTGAACTGGCAGACTATCCCGCCGGGAATGGTGATTACCGACGAAAACGGCAAGAAAA
AGCAGTCTTACTTCCATGATTTCTTTAACTATGCCGGAATCCATCGCAGCGTAATGCTCTACACCACGCC
GAACACCTGGGTGGACGATATCACCGTGGTGACGCATGTCGCGCAAGACTGTAACCACGCGTCTGTTGAC
TGGCAGGTGGTGGCCAATGGTGATGTCAGCGTTGAACTGCGTGATGCGGATCAACAGGTGGTTGCAACTG
GACAAGGCACTAGCGGGACTTTGCAAGTGGTGAATCCGCACCTCTGGCAACCGGGTGAAGGTTATCTCTA
TGAACTGTGCGTCACAGCCAAAAGCCAGACAGAGTGTGATATCTACCCGCTTCGCGTCGGCATCCGGTCA
GTGGCAGTGAAGGGCGAACAGTTCCTGATTAACCACAAACCGTTCTACTTTACTGGCTTTGGTCGTCATG
AAGATGCGGACTTGCGTGGCAAAGGATTCGATAACGTGCTGATGGTGCACGACCACGCATTAATGGACTG
GATTGGGGCCAACTCCTACCGTACCTCGCATTACCCTTACGCTGAAGAGATGCTCGACTGGGCAGATGAA
CATGGCATCGTGGTGATTGATGAAACTGCTGCTGTCGGCTTTCAGCTGTCTTTAGGCATTGGTTTCGAAG
CGGGCAACAAGCCGAAAGAACTGTACAGCGAAGAGGCAGTCAACGGGGAAACTCAGCAAGCGCACTTACA
GGCGATTAAAGAGCTGATAGCGCGTGACAAAAACCACCCAAGCGTGGTGATGTGGAGTATTGCCAACGAA
CCGGATACCCGTCCGCAAGGTGCACGGGAATATTTCGCGCCACTGGCGGAAGCAACGCGTAAACTCGACC
CGACGCGTCCGATCACCTGCGTCAATGTAATGTTCTGCGACGCTCACACCGATACCATCAGCGATCTCTT
TGATGTGCTGTGCCTGAACCGTTATTACGGATGGTATGTCCAAAGCGGCGATTTGGAAACGGCAGAGAAG
GTACTGGAAAAAGAACTTCTGGCCTGGCAGGAGAAACTGCATCAGCCGATTATCATCACCGAATACGGCG
TGGATACGTTAGCCGGGCTGCACTCAATGTACACCGACATGTGGAGTGAAGAGTATCAGTGTGCATGGCT
GGATATGTATCACCGCGTCTTTGATCGCGTCAGCGCCGTCGTCGGTGAACAGGTATGGAATTTCGCCGAT
TTTGCGACCTCGCAAGGCATATTGCGCGTTGGCGGTAACAAGAAAGGGATCTTCACTCGCGACCGCAAAC
CGAAGTCGGCGGCTTTTCTGCTGCAAAAACGCTGGACTGGCATGAACTTCGGTGAAAAACCGCAGCAGGG
AGGCAAACAAGCTAGCCACCACCACCACCACCACGTGTGAATTGGTGACCAGCTCGAATTTCCCCGATCG
TTCAAACATTTGGCAATAAAGTTTCTTAAGATTGAATCCTGTTGCCGGTCTTGCGATGATTATCATATAA
TTTCTGTTGAATTACGTTAAGCATGTAATAATTAACATGTAATGCATGACGTTATTTATGAGATGGGTTT
TTATGATTAGAGTCCCGCAATTATACATTTAATACGCGATAGAAAACAAAATATAGCGCGCAAACTAGGA
TAAATTATCGCGCGCGGTGTCATCTATGTTACTAGATCGGGAATTAAACTATCAGTGTTTGACAGGATAT
ATTGGCGGGTAAACCTAAGAGAAAAGAGCGTTTATTAGAATAATCGGATATTTAAAAGGGCGTGAAAAGG
TTTATCCGTTCGTCCATTTGTATGTGCATGCCAACCACAGGGTTCCCCTCGGGATCAAAGTACTTTGATC
CAACCCCTCCGCTGCTATAGTGCAGTCGGCTTCTGACGTTCAGTGCAGCCGTCTTCTGAAAACGACATGT
CGCACAAGTCCTAAGTTACGCGACAGGCTGCCGCCCTGCCCTTTTCCTGGCGTTTTCTTGTCGCGTGTTT
TAGTCGCATAAAGTAGAATACTTGCGACTAGAACCGGAGACATTACGCCATGAACAAGAGCGCCGCCGCT
GGCCTGCTGGGCTATGCCCGCGTCAGCACCGACGACCAGGACTTGACCAACCAACGGGCCGAACTGCACG
CGGCCGGCTGCACCAAGCTGTTTTCCGAGAAGATCACCGGCACCAGGCGCGACCGCCCGGAGCTGGCCAG
GATGCTTGACCACCTACGCCCTGGCGACGTTGTGACAGTGACCAGGCTAGACCGCCTGGCCCGCAGCACC
CGCGACCTACTGGACATTGCCGAGCGCATCCAGGAGGCCGGCGCGGGCCTGCGTAGCCTGGCAGAGCCGT
GGGCCGACACCACCACGCCGGCCGGCCGCATGGTGTTGACCGTGTTCGCCGGCATTGCCGAGTTCGAGCG
TTCCCTAATCATCGACCGCACCCGGAGCGGGCGCGAGGCCGCCAAGGCGCGAGGCGTGAAGTTTGGCCCC
CGCCCTACCCTCACCCCGGCACAGATCGCGCACGCCCGCGAGCTGATCGACCAGGAAGGCCGCACCGTGA
AAGAGGCGGCTGCACTGCTTGGCGTGCATCGCTCGACCCTGTACCGCGCACTTGAGCGCAGCGAGGAAGT
GACGCCCACCGAGGCCAGGCGGCGCGGTGCCTTCCGTGAGGACGCATTGACCGAGGCCGACGCCCTGGCG
GCCGCCGAGAATGAACGCCAAGAGGAACAAGCATGAAACCGCACCAGGACGGCCAGGACGAACCGTTTTT
CATTACCGAAGAGATCGAGGCGGAGATGATCGCGGCCGGGTACGTGTTCGAGCCGCCCGCGCACGTCTCA
ACCGTGCGGCTGCATGAAATCCTGGCCGGTTTGTCTGATGCCAAGCTGGCGGCCTGGCCGGCGAGCTTGG
CCGCTGAAGAAACCGAGCGCCGCCGTCTAAAAAGGTGATGTGTATTTGAGTAAAACAGCTTGCGTCATGC
GGTCGCTGCGTATATGATGCGATGAGTAAATAAACAAATACGCAAGGGGAACGCATGAAGGTTATCGCTG
TACTTAACCAGAAAGGCGGGTCAGGCAAGACGACCATCGCAACCCATCTAGCCCGCGCCCTGCAACTCGC
CGGGGCCGATGTTCTGTTAGTCGATTCCGATCCCCAGGGCAGTGCCCGCGATTGGGCGGCCGTGCGGGAA
GATCAACCGCTAACCGTTGTCGGCATCGACCGCCCGACGATTGACCGCGACGTGAAGGCCATCGGCCGGC
GCGACTTCGTAGTGATCGACGGAGCGCCCCAGGCGGCGGACTTGGCTGTGTCCGCGATCAAGGCAGCCGA
CTTCGTGCTGATTCCGGTGCAGCCAAGCCCTTACGACATATGGGCCACCGCCGACCTGGTGGAGCTGGTT
AAGCAGCGCATTGAGGTCACGGATGGAAGGCTACAAGCGGCCTTTGTCGTGTCGCGGGCGATCAAAGGCA
CGCGCATCGGCGGTGAGGTTGCCGAGGCGCTGGCCGGGTACGAGCTGCCCATTCTTGAGTCCCGTATCAC
GCAGCGCGTGAGCTACCCAGGCACTGCCGCCGCCGGCACAACCGTTCTTGAATCAGAACCCGAGGGCGAC
GCTGCCCGCGAGGTCCAGGCGCTGGCCGCTGAAATTAAATCAAAACTCATTTGAGTTAATGAGGTAAAGA
GAAAATGAGCAAAAGCACAAACACGCTAAGTGCCGGCCGTCCGAGCGCACGCAGCAGCAAGGCTGCAACG
TTGGCCAGCCTGGCAGACACGCCAGCCATGAAGCGGGTCAACTTTCAGTTGCCGGCGGAGGATCACACCA
AGCTGAAGATGTACGCGGTACGCCAAGGCAAGACCATTACCGAGCTGCTATCTGAATACATCGCGCAGCT
ACCAGAGTAAATGAGCAAATGAATAAATGAGTAGATGAATTTTAGCGGCTAAAGGAGGCGGCATGGAAAA
TCAAGAACAACCAGGCACCGACGCCGTGGAATGCCCCATGTGTGGAGGAACGGGCGGTTGGCCAGGCGTA
AGCGGCTGGGTTGCCTGCCGGCCCTGCAATGGCACTGGAACCCCCAAGCCCGAGGAATCGGCGTGAGCGG
TCGCAAACCATCCGGCCCGGTACAAATCGGCGCGGCGCTGGGTGATGACCTGGTGGAGAAGTTGAAGGCG
GCGCAGGCCGCCCAGCGGCAACGCATCGAGGCAGAAGCACGCCCCGGTGAATCGTGGCAAGCGGCCGCTG
ATCGAATCCGCAAAGAATCCCGGCAACCGCCGGCAGCCGGTGCGCCGTCGATTAGGAAGCCGCCCAAGGG
CGACGAGCAACCAGATTTTTTCGTTCCGATGCTCTATGACGTGGGCACCCGCGATAGTCGCAGCATCATG
GACGTGGCCGTTTTCCGTCTGTCGAAGCGTGACCGACGAGCTGGCGAGGTGATCCGCTACGAGCTTCCAG
ACGGGCACGTAGAGGTTTCCGCAGGGCCGGCGGGCATGGCCAGTGTGTGGGATTACGACCTGGTACTGAT
GGCGGTTTCCCATCTAACCGAATCCATGAACCGATACCGGGAAGGGAAGGGAGACAAGCCCGGCCGCGTG
TTCCGTCCACACGTTGCGGACGTACTCAAGTTCTGCCGGCGAGCCGATGGCGGAAAGCAGAAAGACGACC
TGGTAGAAACCTGCATTCGGTTAAACACCACGCACGTTGCCATGCAGCGTACGAAGAAGGCCAAGAACGG
CCGCCTGGTGACGGTATCCGAGGGTGAAGCCTTGATTAGCCGCTACAAGATCGTAAAGAGCGAAACCGGG
CGGCCGGAGTACATCGAGATCGAGCTAGCTGATTGGATGTACCGCGAGATCACAGAAGGCAAGAACCCGG
ACGTGCTGACGGTTCACCCCGATTACTTTTTGATCGATCCCGGCATCGGCCGTTTTCTCTACCGCCTGGC
ACGCCGCGCCGCAGGCAAGGCAGAAGCCAGATGGTTGTTCAAGACGATCTACGAACGCAGTGGCAGCGCC
GGAGAGTTCAAGAAGTTCTGTTTCACCGTGCGCAAGCTGATCGGGTCAAATGACCTGCCGGAGTACGATT
TGAAGGAGGAGGCGGGGCAGGCTGGCCCGATCCTAGTCATGCGCTACCGCAACCTGATCGAGGGCGAAGC
ATCCGCCGGTTCCTAATGTACGGAGCAGATGCTAGGGCAAATTGCCCTAGCAGGGGAAAAAGGTCGAAAA
GGTCTCTTTCCTGTGGATAGCACGTACATTGGGAACCCAAAGCCGTACATTGGGAACCGGAACCCGTACA
TTGGGAACCCAAAGCCGTACATTGGGAACCGGTCACACATGTAAGTGACTGATATAAAAGAGAAAAAAGG
CGATTTTTCCGCCTAAAACTCTTTAAAACTTATTAAAACTCTTAAAACCCGCCTGGCCTGTGCATAACTG
TCTGGCCAGCGCACAGCCGAAGAGCTGCAAAAAGCGCCTACCCTTCGGTCGCTGCGCTCCCTACGCCCCG
CCGCTTCGCGTCGGCCTATCGCGGCCGCTGGCCGCTCAAAAATGGCTGGCCTACGGCCAGGCAATCTACC
AGGGCGCGGACAAGCCGCGCCGTCGCCACTCGACCGCCGGCGCCCACATCAAGGCACCCTGCCTCGCGCG
TTTCGGTGATGACGGTGAAAACCTCTGACACATGCAGCTCCCGGAGACGGTCACAGCTTGTCTGTAAGCG
GATGCCGGGAGCAGACAAGCCCGTCAGGGCGCGTCAGCGGGTGTTGGCGGGTGTCGGGGCGCAGCCATGA
CCCAGTCACGTAGCGATAGCGGAGTGTATACTGGCTTAACTATGCGGCATCAGAGCAGATTGTACTGAGA
GTGCACCATATGCGGTGTGAAATACCGCACAGATGCGTAAGGAGAAAATACCGCATCAGGCGCTCTTCCG
CTTCCTCGCTCACTGACTCGCTGCGCTCGGTCGTTCGGCTGCGGCGAGCGGTATCAGCTCACTCAAAGGC
GGTAATACGGTTATCCACAGAATCAGGGGATAACGCAGGAAAGAACATGTGAGCAAAAGGCCAGCAAAAG
GCCAGGAACCGTAAAAAGGCCGCGTTGCTGGCGTTTTTCCATAGGCTCCGCCCCCCTGACGAGCATCACA
AAAATCGACGCTCAAGTCAGAGGTGGCGAAACCCGACAGGACTATAAAGATACCAGGCGTTTCCCCCTGG
AAGCTCCCTCGTGCGCTCTCCTGTTCCGACCCTGCCGCTTACCGGATACCTGTCCGCCTTTCTCCCTTCG
GGAAGCGTGGCGCTTTCTCATAGCTCACGCTGTAGGTATCTCAGTTCGGTGTAGGTCGTTCGCTCCAAGC
TGGGCTGTGTGCACGAACCCCCCGTTCAGCCCGACCGCTGCGCCTTATCCGGTAACTATCGTCTTGAGTC
CAACCCGGTAAGACACGACTTATCGCCACTGGCAGCAGCCACTGGTAACAGGATTAGCAGAGCGAGGTAT
GTAGGCGGTGCTACAGAGTTCTTGAAGTGGTGGCCTAACTACGGCTACACTAGAAGGACAGTATTTGGTA
TCTGCGCTCTGCTGAAGCCAGTTACCTTCGGAAAAAGAGTTGGTAGCTCTTGATCCGGCAAACAAACCAC
CGCTGGTAGCGGTGGTTTTTTTGTTTGCAAGCAGCAGATTACGCGCAGAAAAAAAGGATCTCAAGAAGAT
CCTTTGATCTTTTCTACGGGGTCTGACGCTCAGTGGAACGAAAACTCACGTTAAGGGATTTTGGTCATGC
ATTCTAGGTACTAAAACAATTCATCCAGTAAAATATAATATTTTATTTTCTCCCAATCAGGCTTGATCCC
CAGTAAGTCAAAAAATAGCTCGACATACTGTTCTTCCCCGATATCCTCCCTGATCGACCGGACGCAGAAG
GCAATGTCATACCACTTGTCCGCCCTGCCGCTTCTCCCAAGATCAATAAAGCCACTTACTTTGCCATCTT
TCACAAAGATGTTGCTGTCTCCCAGGTCGCCGTGGGAAAAGACAAGTTCCTCTTCGGGCTTTTCCGTCTT
TAAAAAATCATACAGCTCGCGCGGATCTTTAAATGGAGTGTCTTCTTCCCAGTTTTCGCAATCCACATCG
GCCAGATCGTTATTCAGTAAGTAATCCAATTCGGCTAAGCGGCTGTCTAAGCTATTCGTATAGGGACAAT
CCGATATGTCGATGGAGTGAAAGAGCCTGATGCACTCCGCATACAGCTCGATAATCTTTTCAGGGCTTTG
TTCATCTTCATACTCTTCCGAGCAAAGGACGCCATCGGCCTCACTCATGAGCAGATTGCTCCAGCCATCA
TGCCGTTCAAAGTGCAGGACCTTTGGAACAGGCAGCTTTCCTTCCAGCCATAGCATCATGTCCTTTTCCC
GTTCCACATCATAGGTGGTCCCTTTATACCGGCTGTCCGTCATTTTTAAATATAGGTTTTCATTTTCTCC
CACCAGCTTATATACCTTAGCAGGAGACATTCCTTCCGTATCTTTTACGCAGCGGTATTTTTCGATCAGT
TTTTTCAATTCCGGTGATATTCTCATTTTAGCCATTTATTATTTCCTTCCTCTTTTCTACAGTATTTAAA
GATACCCCAAGAAGCTAATTATAACAAGACGAACTCCAATTCACTGTTCCTTGCATTCTAAAACCTTAAA
TACCAGAAAACAGCTTTTTCAAAGTTGTTTTCAAAGTTGGCGTATAACATAGTATCGACGGAGCCGATTT
TGAAACCGCGGTGATCACAGGCAGCAACGCTCTGTCATCGTTACAATCAACATGCTACCCTCCGCGAGAT
CATCCGTGTTTCAAACCCGGCAGCTTAGTTGCCGTTCTTCCGAATAGCATCGGTAACATGAGCAAAGTCT
GCCGCCTTACAACGGCTCTCCCGCTGACGCCGTCCCGGACTGATGGGCTGCCTGTATCGAGTGGTGATTT
TGTGCCGAGCTGCCGGTCGGGGAGCTGTTGGCTGGCTGGTGGCAGGATATATTGTGGTGTAAACAAATTG
ACGCTTAGACAACTTAATAACACATTGCGGACGTTTTTAATGTACTGAATTAACGCCGAATTAATTCGGG
GGATCTGGATTTTAGTACTGGATTTTGGTTTTAGGAATTAGAAATTTTATTGATAGAAGTATTTTACAAA
TACAAATACATACTAAGGGTTTCTTATATGCTCAACACATGAGCGAAACCCTATAGGAACCCTAATTCCC
TTATCTGGGAACTACTCACACATTATTATGGAGAAACTCGAGCTTGTCGATCGACTCTAGCTAGAGGATC
GATCCGAACCCCAGAGTCCCGCTCAGAAGAACTCGTCAAGAAGGCGATAGAAGGCGATGCGCTGCGAATC
GGGAGCGGCGATACCGTAAAGCACGAGGAAGCGGTCAGCCCATTCGCCGCCAAGCTCTTCAGCAATATCA
CGGGTAGCCAACGCTATGTCCTGATAGCGGTCCGCCACACCCAGCCGGCCACAGTCGATGAATCCAGAAA
AGCGGCCATTTTCCACCATGATATTCGGCAAGCAGGCATCGCCATGTGTCACGACGAGATCCTCGCCGTC
GGGCATGCGCGCCTTGAGCCTGGCGAACAGTTCGGCTGGCGCGAGCCCCTGATGCTCTTCGTCCAGATCA
TCCTGATCGACAAGACCGGCTTCCATCCGAGTACGTGCTCGCTCGATGCGATGTTTCGCTTGGTGGTCGA
ATGGGCAGGTAGCCGGATCAAGCGTATGCAGCCGCCGCATTGCATCAGCCATGATGGATACTTTCTCGGC
AGGAGCAAGGTGAGATGACAGGAGATCCTGCCCCGGCACTTCGCCCAATAGCAGCCAGTCCCTTCCCGCT
TCAGTGACAACGTCGAGCACAGCTGCGCAAGGAACGCCCGTCGTGGCCAGCCACGATAGCCGCGCTGCCT
CGTCCTGGAGTTCATTCAGGGCACCGGACAGGTCGGTCTTGACAAAAAGAACCGGGCGCCCCTGCGCTGA
CAGCCGAAACACGGCGGCATCAGAGCAGCCGATTGTCTGTTGTGCCCAGTCATAGCCGAATAGCCTCTCC
ACCCAAGCGGCCGGAGAACCTGCGTGCAATCCATCTTGTTCAATCCCCATGGTCGATCGACAGATCTGCG
AAAGCTCGAGAGAGATAGATTTGTAGAGAGAGACTGGTGATTTCAGCGTGTCCTCTCCAAATGAAATGAA
CTTCCTTATATAGAGGAAGGGTCTTGCGAAGGATAGTGGGATTGTGCGTCATCCCTTACGTCAGTGGAGA
TATCACATCAATCCACTTGCTTTGAAGACGTGGTTGGAACGTCTTCTTTTTCCACGATGCTCCTCGTGGG
TGGGGGTCCATCTTTGGGACCACTGTCGGCAGAGGCATCTTGAACGATAGCCTTTCCTTTATCGCAATGA
TGGCATTTGTAGGTGCCACCTTCCTTTTCTACTGTCCTTTTGATGAAGTGACAGATAGCTGGGCAATGGA
ATCCGAGGAGGTTTCCCGATATTACCCTTTGTTGAAAAGTCTCAATAGCCCTTTGGTCTTCTGAGACTGT
ATCTTTGATATTCTTGGAGTAGACGAGAGTGTCGTGCTCCACCATGTTCACATCAATCCACTTGCTTTGA
AGACGTGGTTGGAACGTCTTCTTTTTCCACGATGCTCCTCGTGGGTGGGGGTCCATCTTTGGGACCACTG
TCGGCAGAGGCATCTTGAACGATAGCCTTTCCTTTATCGCAATGATGGCATTTGTAGGTGCCACCTTCCT
TTTCTACTGTCCTTTTGATGAAGTGACAGATAGCTGGGCAATGGAATCCGAGGAGGTTTCCCGATATTAC
CCTTTGTTGAAAAGTCTCAATAGCCCTTTGGTCTTCTGAGACTGTATCTTTGATATTCTTGGAGTAGACG
AGAGTGTCGTGCTCCACCATGTTGGCAAGCTGCTCTAGCCAATACGCAAACCGCCTCTCCCCGCGCGTTG
GCCGATTCATTAATGCAGCTGGCACGACAGGTTTCCCGACTGGAAAGCGGGCAGTGAGCGCAACGCAATT
AATGTGAGTTAGCTCACTCATTAGGCACCCCAGGCTTTACACTTTATGCTTCCGGCTCGTATGTTGTGTG
GAATTGTGAGCGGATAACAATTTCACACAGGAAACAGCTATGACATGATTAC
